Addgene plasmid #76770: BUB1 gRNA (BRDN0001145062)
Purpose: 3rd generation lentiviral gRNA plasmid targeting human BUB1
Depositing lab: John Doench & David Root. Depositing organization: Broad Institute. Publication: Optimized sgRNA design to maximize activity and minimize off-target effects of CRISPR-Cas9. Doench JG, Fusi N, Sullender M, Hegde M, Vaimberg EW, Donovan KF, Smith I, Tothova Z, Wilen C, Orchard R, Virgin HW, Listgarten J, Root DE. Nat Biotechnol. 2016 Jan 18. doi: 10.1038/nbt.3437. PubMed 26780180.
Backbone
  Vector backbone: lentiGuide-Puro
  Backbone manufacturer: Zhang Lab (Addgene plasmid # 52963)
  Vector type: Mammalian Expression, Lentiviral, CRISPR
  Selectable markers: Puromycin
Growth in bacteria
  Bacterial resistance: Ampicillin, 100 μg/mL
  Growth temperature: 37°C
  Growth strain: DH5alpha
  Copy number: High Copy
Gene/Insert
  Gene/Insert name: BUB1 (alt names: BUB1; NM_001278616.1)
  gRNA/shRNA sequence: TGATGAATCTTGGGTCATTG
  Species: H. sapiens (human)
  Entrez Gene: BUB1 (a.k.a. BUB1A, BUB1L, hBUB1)
  Promoter: hU6
  Cloning method: Unknown
  Sequencing primers: 5′ U6-F; 3′ pS2-R
Terms and licenses: Academic/Nonprofit Terms; Industry Terms: Not Available to Industry
Depositor comments: The gRNA was designed to target the following Genbank reference sequence(s): NM_001278616.1,NM_001278617.1,NM_004336.4. Note that this plasmid does NOT contain Cas9. It should be used in conjunction with lentiCas9-Blast (Addgene #52962) or otherwise with cell lines already expressing Cas9. Browse the full kinome gRNA library at http://www.addgene.org/pooled-library/broadgpp-human-kinome/ or visit http://www.broadinstitute.org/rnai/public/ for detailed protocols and information.
How to cite: BUB1 gRNA (BRDN0001145062) was a gift from John Doench & David Root (Addgene plasmid # 76770 ; http://n2t.net/addgene:76770 ; RRID:Addgene_76770)
