[The description below was written by a language model from this plasmid's Addgene catalogue record and pLannotate feature annotations shown in this document.]
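Description:
BUB1 gRNA (BRDN0001145062) is a third-generation lentiviral CRISPR guide plasmid built on the lentiGuide-Puro backbone and designed to target human BUB1. The depositor notes that the guide was designed against three BUB1 reference transcripts and that it belongs to a human kinome gRNA collection. In bacteria the 8.3 kb plasmid is maintained at high copy through a ColE1/pUC-type origin and selected with ampicillin (β-lactamase). An f1 origin, an SV40 origin, lac regulatory remnants and T7/T3 promoters are also annotated in the backbone. Several short hits in the feature table, such as the small t antigen, lacI, Rev and gag fragments, are residual sequences rather than functional genes.

The viral genome is transcribed from an RSV promoter fused to a truncated HIV-1 5' LTR, which makes packaging Tat-independent. It carries the Ψ packaging signal, the RRE for Rev-dependent nuclear export, a cPPT/CTS, and a U3-deleted, self-inactivating 3' LTR followed by an SV40 polyadenylation signal. Two expression units lie between the LTRs. The first is a human U6 RNA polymerase III promoter driving the BUB1-specific spacer joined to the Streptococcus pyogenes Cas9 guide scaffold. The second is an EF-1α promoter with its intron A driving puromycin N-acetyltransferase, with a WPRE downstream to boost transcript expression, allowing puromycin selection of transduced mammalian cells.

The plasmid does not encode Cas9, so it must be used with a separate Cas9 vector or in cells that already express the nuclease. Its typical application is Cas9-mediated disruption of BUB1 in human cells after lentiviral delivery.
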