Features (pLannotate 1.2.2; 29 found; start..end, strand, type, name):
     14..80      +  CDS            small t antigen (fragment): SV40 (simian virus 40) small t antigen
    106..317     +  promoter       EF-1α core promoter: core promoter for human elongation factor EF-1α
    318..1256    +  intron         EF-1α intron A: intron upstream of the start codon of human EF-1α
   1278..1877    +  CDS            PuroR (fragment): puromycin N-acetyltransferase; pac from Streptomyces; confers resistance to puromycin
   1893..2481    +  misc_feature   WPRE: woodchuck hepatitis virus posttranscriptional regulatory element
   2532..2551    +  misc_feature   cPPT/CTS (fragment): central polypurine tract and central termination sequence of HIV-1
   2553..2786    +  LTR            3' LTR (ΔU3): self-inactivating 3' long terminal repeat (LTR) from HIV-1
   2864..2985    +  polyA_signal   SV40 poly(A) signal: SV40 polyadenylation signal
   3025..3160    +  rep_origin     SV40 ori: SV40 origin of replication
   3181..3199    -  promoter       T7 promoter: promoter for bacteriophage T7 RNA polymerase
   3207..3362    +  CDS            lacZα (fragment): LacZα fragment of β-galactosidase; lacZ fragment
   3367..3795    +  rep_origin     f1 ori (sequence partly withheld): f1 bacteriophage origin of replication; arrow indicates direction of (+) strand synthesis
   3848..3952    +  promoter       AmpR promoter: bla
   3953..4813    +  CDS            AmpR: β-lactamase; bla; confers resistance to ampicillin, carbenicillin, and related antibiotics
   4984..5572    +  rep_origin     ori: high-copy-number ColE1/pMB1/pBR322/pUC origin of replication
   5755..5847    +  CDS            lacI (fragment): lac repressor; lacI; The lac repressor binds to the lac operator to inhibit transcription in E. coli. This inhibition can be relieved by adding lactose or isopropyl-β-D-thiogalactopyranoside (IPTG).
   5860..5881    +  protein_bind   CAP binding site: CAP binding activates transcription in the presence of cAMP. E. coli catabolite activator protein
   5896..5926    +  promoter       lac promoter: promoter for the E. coli lac operon
   5934..5950    +  protein_bind   lac operator: The lac repressor binds to the lac operator to inhibit transcription in E. coli. This inhibition can be relieved by adding lactose or isopropyl-β-D-thiogalactopyranoside (IPTG). lac repressor encoded by lacI
   5995..6013    +  promoter       T3 promoter: promoter for bacteriophage T3 RNA polymerase
   6041..6267    +  promoter       RSV promoter: Rous sarcoma virus enhancer/promoter
   6268..6448    +  LTR            5' LTR (truncated): truncated 5' long terminal repeat (LTR) from HIV-1
   6495..6620    +  misc_feature   HIV-1 Ψ: packaging signal of human immunodeficiency virus type 1
   6604..6967    +  CDS            HIV-1 gag (fragment): gag protein from human immunodeficiency virus 1; gag
   7113..7346    +  misc_feature   RRE: The Rev response element (RRE) of HIV-1 allows for Rev-dependent mRNA export from the nucleus to the cytoplasm.
   7723..7749    +  CDS            Rev (fragment): human immunodeficiency virus 1 (HIV-1) Rev protein; rev; enhances nuclear export of unspliced and incompletely spliced viral mRNAs
   7753..7993    +  promoter       U6 promoter: RNA polymerase III promoter for human U6 snRNA
   8023..8098    +  misc_RNA       gRNA scaffold: guide RNA scaffold for the Streptococcus pyogenes CRISPR/Cas9 system
   8154..8271    +  misc_feature   cPPT/CTS: central polypurine tract and central termination sequence of HIV-1
>Addgene plasmid #76770 | BUB1 gRNA (BRDN0001145062) | addgene full sequence | sequence record 186472 | Addgene Assembled Sequence
CCCGGGTGCAAAGATGGATAAAGTTTTAAACAGAGAGGAATCTTTGCAGCTAATGGACCTTCTAGGTCTT
GAAAGGAGTGGGAATTGGCTCCGGTGCCCGTCAGTGGGCAGAGCGCACATCGCCCACAGTCCCCGAGAAG
TTGGGGGGAGGGGTCGGCAATTGATCCGGTGCCTAGAGAAGGTGGCGCGGGGTAAACTGGGAAAGTGATG
TCGTGTACTGGCTCCGCCTTTTTCCCGAGGGTGGGGGAGAACCGTATATAAGTGCAGTAGTCGCCGTGAA
CGTTCTTTTTCGCAACGGGTTTGCCGCCAGAACACAGGTAAGTGCCGTGTGTGGTTCCCGCGGGCCTGGC
CTCTTTACGGGTTATGGCCCTTGCGTGCCTTGAATTACTTCCACCTGGCTGCAGTACGTGATTCTTGATC
CCGAGCTTCGGGTTGGAAGTGGGTGGGAGAGTTCGAGGCCTTGCGCTTAAGGAGCCCCTTCGCCTCGTGC
TTGAGTTGAGGCCTGGCCTGGGCGCTGGGGCCGCCGCGTGCGAATCTGGTGGCACCTTCGCGCCTGTCTC
GCTGCTTTCGATAAGTCTCTAGCCATTTAAAATTTTTGATGACCTGCTGCGACGCTTTTTTTCTGGCAAG
ATAGTCTTGTAAATGCGGGCCAAGATCTGCACACTGGTATTTCGGTTTTTGGGGCCGCGGGCGGCGACGG
GGCCCGTGCGTCCCAGCGCACATGTTCGGCGAGGCGGGGCCTGCGAGCGCGGCCACCGAGAATCGGACGG
GGGTAGTCTCAAGCTGGCCGGCCTGCTCTGGTGCCTGGCCTCGCGCCGCCGTGTATCGCCCCGCCCTGGG
CGGCAAGGCTGGCCCGGTCGGCACCAGTTGCGTGAGCGGAAAGATGGCCGCTTCCCGGCCCTGCTGCAGG
GAGCTCAAAATGGAGGACGCGGCGCTCGGGAGAGCGGGCGGGTGAGTCACCCACACAAAGGAAAAGGGCC
TTTCCGTCCTCAGCCGTCGCTTCATGTGACTCCACGGAGTACCGGGCGCCGTCCAGGCACCTCGATTAGT
TCTCGAGCTTTTGGAGTACGTCGTCTTTAGGTTGGGGGGAGGGGTTTTATGCGATGGAGTTTCCCCACAC
TGAGTGGGTGGAGACTGAAGTTAGGCCAGCTTGGCACTTGATGTAATTCTCCTTGGAATTTGCCCTTTTT
GAGTTTGGATCTTGGTTCATTCTCAAGCCTCAGACAGTGGTTCAAAGTTTTTTTCTTCCATTTCAGGTGT
CGTGACGTACGGCCACCATGACCGAGTACAAGCCCACGGTGCGCCTCGCCACCCGCGACGACGTCCCCAG
GGCCGTACGCACCCTCGCCGCCGCGTTCGCCGACTACCCCGCCACGCGCCACACCGTCGATCCGGACCGC
CACATCGAGCGGGTCACCGAGCTGCAAGAACTCTTCCTCACGCGCGTCGGGCTCGACATCGGCAAGGTGT
GGGTCGCGGACGACGGCGCCGCCGTGGCGGTCTGGACCACGCCGGAGAGCGTCGAAGCGGGGGCGGTGTT
CGCCGAGATCGGCCCGCGCATGGCCGAGTTGAGCGGTTCCCGGCTGGCCGCGCAGCAACAGATGGAAGGC
CTCCTGGCGCCGCACCGGCCCAAGGAGCCCGCGTGGTTCCTGGCCACCGTCGGAGTCTCGCCCGACCACC
AGGGCAAGGGTCTGGGCAGCGCCGTCGTGCTCCCCGGAGTGGAGGCGGCCGAGCGCGCCGGGGTGCCCGC
CTTCCTGGAGACCTCCGCGCCCCGCAACCTCCCCTTCTACGAGCGGCTCGGCTTCACCGTCACCGCCGAC
GTCGAGGTGCCCGAAGGACCGCGCACCTGGTGCATGACCCGCAAGCCCGGTGCCTGAACGCGTTAAGTCG
ACAATCAACCTCTGGATTACAAAATTTGTGAAAGATTGACTGGTATTCTTAACTATGTTGCTCCTTTTAC
GCTATGTGGATACGCTGCTTTAATGCCTTTGTATCATGCTATTGCTTCCCGTATGGCTTTCATTTTCTCC
TCCTTGTATAAATCCTGGTTGCTGTCTCTTTATGAGGAGTTGTGGCCCGTTGTCAGGCAACGTGGCGTGG
TGTGCACTGTGTTTGCTGACGCAACCCCCACTGGTTGGGGCATTGCCACCACCTGTCAGCTCCTTTCCGG
GACTTTCGCTTTCCCCCTCCCTATTGCCACGGCGGAACTCATCGCCGCCTGCCTTGCCCGCTGCTGGACA
GGGGCTCGGCTGTTGGGCACTGACAATTCCGTGGTGTTGTCGGGGAAATCATCGTCCTTTCCTTGGCTGC
TCGCCTGTGTTGCCACCTGGATTCTGCGCGGGACGTCCTTCTGCTACGTCCCTTCGGCCCTCAATCCAGC
GGACCTTCCTTCCCGCGGCCTGCTGCCGGCTCTGCGGCCTCTTCCGCGTCTTCGCCTTCGCCCTCAGACG
AGTCGGATCTCCCTTTGGGCCGCCTCCCCGCGTCGACTTTAAGACCAATGACTTACAAGGCAGCTGTAGA
TCTTAGCCACTTTTTAAAAGAAAAGGGGGGACTGGAAGGGCTAATTCACTCCCAACGAAGACAAGATCTG
CTTTTTGCTTGTACTGGGTCTCTCTGGTTAGACCAGATCTGAGCCTGGGAGCTCTCTGGCTAACTAGGGA
ACCCACTGCTTAAGCCTCAATAAAGCTTGCCTTGAGTGCTTCAAGTAGTGTGTGCCCGTCTGTTGTGTGA
CTCTGGTAACTAGAGATCCCTCAGACCCTTTTAGTCAGTGTGGAAAATCTCTAGCAGTACGTATAGTAGT
TCATGTCATCTTATTATTCAGTATTTATAACTTGCAAAGAAATGAATATCAGAGAGTGAGAGGAACTTGT
TTATTGCAGCTTATAATGGTTACAAATAAAGCAATAGCATCACAAATTTCACAAATAAAGCATTTTTTTC
ACTGCATTCTAGTTGTGGTTTGTCCAAACTCATCAATGTATCTTATCATGTCTGGCTCTAGCTATCCCGC
CCCTAACTCCGCCCATCCCGCCCCTAACTCCGCCCAGTTCCGCCCATTCTCCGCCCCATGGCTGACTAAT
TTTTTTTATTTATGCAGAGGCCGAGGCCGCCTCGGCCTCTGAGCTATTCCAGAAGTAGTGAGGAGGCTTT
TTTGGAGGCCTAGGGACGTACCCAATTCGCCCTATAGTGAGTCGTATTACGCGCGCTCACTGGCCGTCGT
TTTACAACGTCGTGACTGGGAAAACCCTGGCGTTACCCAACTTAATCGCCTTGCAGCACATCCCCCTTTC
GCCAGCTGGCGTAATAGCGAAGAGGCCCGCACCGATCGCCCTTCCCAACAGTTGCGCAGCCTGAATGGCG
AATGGG
[124 nt withheld, positions 3367-3490]
C
[91 nt withheld, positions 3492-3582]
A
[49 nt withheld, positions 3584-3632]
CCTTTGACGTTGGAGTCCACGTTCTTT
[37 nt withheld, positions 3660-3696]
ACCCTATCTCGGTCTATTCTTTTGATTTATAAGGGATTTTGCCGATTTCGGCCTATTGGTTAAAAAATGA
GCTGATTTAACAAAAATTTAACGCGAATTTTAACAAAATATTAACGCTTACAATTTAGGTGGCACTTTTC
GGGGAAATGTGCGCGGAACCCCTATTTGTTTATTTTTCTAAATACATTCAAATATGTATCCGCTCATGAG
ACAATAACCCTGATAAATGCTTCAATAATATTGAAAAAGGAAGAGTATGAGTATTCAACATTTCCGTGTC
GCCCTTATTCCCTTTTTTGCGGCATTTTGCCTTCCTGTTTTTGCTCACCCAGAAACGCTGGTGAAAGTAA
AAGATGCTGAAGATCAGTTGGGTGCACGAGTGGGTTACATCGAACTGGATCTCAACAGCGGTAAGATCCT
TGAGAGTTTTCGCCCCGAAGAACGTTTTCCAATGATGAGCACTTTTAAAGTTCTGCTATGTGGCGCGGTA
TTATCCCGTATTGACGCCGGGCAAGAGCAACTCGGTCGCCGCATACACTATTCTCAGAATGACTTGGTTG
AGTACTCACCAGTCACAGAAAAGCATCTTACGGATGGCATGACAGTAAGAGAATTATGCAGTGCTGCCAT
AACCATGAGTGATAACACTGCGGCCAACTTACTTCTGACAACGATCGGAGGACCGAAGGAGCTAACCGCT
TTTTTGCACAACATGGGGGATCATGTAACTCGCCTTGATCGTTGGGAACCGGAGCTGAATGAAGCCATAC
CAAACGACGAGCGTGACACCACGATGCCTGTAGCAATGGCAACAACGTTGCGCAAACTATTAACTGGCGA
ACTACTTACTCTAGCTTCCCGGCAACAATTAATAGACTGGATGGAGGCGGATAAAGTTGCAGGACCACTT
CTGCGCTCGGCCCTTCCGGCTGGCTGGTTTATTGCTGATAAATCTGGAGCCGGTGAGCGTGGGTCTCGCG
GTATCATTGCAGCACTGGGGCCAGATGGTAAGCCCTCCCGTATCGTAGTTATCTACACGACGGGGAGTCA
GGCAACTATGGATGAACGAAATAGACAGATCGCTGAGATAGGTGCCTCACTGATTAAGCATTGGTAACTG
TCAGACCAAGTTTACTCATATATACTTTAGATTGATTTAAAACTTCATTTTTAATTTAAAAGGATCTAGG
TGAAGATCCTTTTTGATAATCTCATGACCAAAATCCCTTAACGTGAGTTTTCGTTCCACTGAGCGTCAGA
CCCCGTAGAAAAGATCAAAGGATCTTCTTGAGATCCTTTTTTTCTGCGCGTAATCTGCTGCTTGCAAACA
AAAAAACCACCGCTACCAGCGGTGGTTTGTTTGCCGGATCAAGAGCTACCAACTCTTTTTCCGAAGGTAA
CTGGCTTCAGCAGAGCGCAGATACCAAATACTGTTCTTCTAGTGTAGCCGTAGTTAGGCCACCACTTCAA
GAACTCTGTAGCACCGCCTACATACCTCGCTCTGCTAATCCTGTTACCAGTGGCTGCTGCCAGTGGCGAT
AAGTCGTGTCTTACCGGGTTGGACTCAAGACGATAGTTACCGGATAAGGCGCAGCGGTCGGGCTGAACGG
GGGGTTCGTGCACACAGCCCAGCTTGGAGCGAACGACCTACACCGAACTGAGATACCTACAGCGTGAGCT
ATGAGAAAGCGCCACGCTTCCCGAAGGGAGAAAGGCGGACAGGTATCCGGTAAGCGGCAGGGTCGGAACA
GGAGAGCGCACGAGGGAGCTTCCAGGGGGAAACGCCTGGTATCTTTATAGTCCTGTCGGGTTTCGCCACC
TCTGACTTGAGCGTCGATTTTTGTGATGCTCGTCAGGGGGGCGGAGCCTATGGAAAAACGCCAGCAACGC
GGCCTTTTTACGGTTCCTGGCCTTTTGCTGGCCTTTTGCTCACATGTTCTTTCCTGCGTTATCCCCTGAT
TCTGTGGATAACCGTATTACCGCCTTTGAGTGAGCTGATACCGCTCGCCGCAGCCGAACGACCGAGCGCA
GCGAGTCAGTGAGCGAGGAAGCGGAAGAGCGCCCAATACGCAAACCGCCTCTCCCCGCGCGTTGGCCGAT
TCATTAATGCAGCTGGCACGACAGGTTTCCCGACTGGAAAGCGGGCAGTGAGCGCAACGCAATTAATGTG
AGTTAGCTCACTCATTAGGCACCCCAGGCTTTACACTTTATGCTTCCGGCTCGTATGTTGTGTGGAATTG
TGAGCGGATAACAATTTCACACAGGAAACAGCTATGACCATGATTACGCCAAGCGCGCAATTAACCCTCA
CTAAAGGGAACAAAAGCTGGAGCTGCAAGCTTAATGTAGTCTTATGCAATACTCTTGTAGTCTTGCAACA
TGGTAACGATGAGTTAGCAACATGCCTTACAAGGAGAGAAAAAGCACCGTGCATGCCGATTGGTGGAAGT
AAGGTGGTACGATCGTGCCTTATTAGGAAGGCAACAGACGGGTCTGACATGGATTGGACGAACCACTGAA
TTGCCGCATTGCAGAGATATTGTATTTAAGTGCCTAGCTCGATACATAAACGGGTCTCTCTGGTTAGACC
AGATCTGAGCCTGGGAGCTCTCTGGCTAACTAGGGAACCCACTGCTTAAGCCTCAATAAAGCTTGCCTTG
AGTGCTTCAAGTAGTGTGTGCCCGTCTGTTGTGTGACTCTGGTAACTAGAGATCCCTCAGACCCTTTTAG
TCAGTGTGGAAAATCTCTAGCAGTGGCGCCCGAACAGGGACTTGAAAGCGAAAGGGAAACCAGAGGAGCT
CTCTCGACGCAGGACTCGGCTTGCTGAAGCGCGCACGGCAAGAGGCGAGGGGCGGCGACTGGTGAGTACG
CCAAAAATTTTGACTAGCGGAGGCTAGAAGGAGAGAGATGGGTGCGAGAGCGTCAGTATTAAGCGGGGGA
GAATTAGATCGCGATGGGAAAAAATTCGGTTAAGGCCAGGGGGAAAGAAAAAATATAAATTAAAACATAT
AGTATGGGCAAGCAGGGAGCTAGAACGATTCGCAGTTAATCCTGGCCTGTTAGAAACATCAGAAGGCTGT
AGACAAATACTGGGACAGCTACAACCATCCCTTCAGACAGGATCAGAAGAACTTAGATCATTATATAATA
CAGTAGCAACCCTCTATTGTGTGCATCAAAGGATAGAGATAAAAGACACCAAGGAAGCTTTAGACAAGAT
AGAGGAAGAGCAAAACAAAAGTAAGACCACCGCACAGCAAGCGGCCGCTGATCTTCAGACCTGGAGGAGG
AGATATGAGGGACAATTGGAGAAGTGAATTATATAAATATAAAGTAGTAAAAATTGAACCATTAGGAGTA
GCACCCACCAAGGCAAAGAGAAGAGTGGTGCAGAGAGAAAAAAGAGCAGTGGGAATAGGAGCTTTGTTCC
TTGGGTTCTTGGGAGCAGCAGGAAGCACTATGGGCGCAGCGTCAATGACGCTGACGGTACAGGCCAGACA
ATTATTGTCTGGTATAGTGCAGCAGCAGAACAATTTGCTGAGGGCTATTGAGGCGCAACAGCATCTGTTG
CAACTCACAGTCTGGGGCATCAAGCAGCTCCAGGCAAGAATCCTGGCTGTGGAAAGATACCTAAAGGATC
AACAGCTCCTGGGGATTTGGGGTTGCTCTGGAAAACTCATTTGCACCACTGCTGTGCCTTGGAATGCTAG
TTGGAGTAATAAATCTCTGGAACAGATTTGGAATCACACGACCTGGATGGAGTGGGACAGAGAAATTAAC
AATTACACAAGCTTAATACACTCCTTAATTGAAGAATCGCAAAACCAGCAAGAAAAGAATGAACAAGAAT
TATTGGAATTAGATAAATGGGCAAGTTTGTGGAATTGGTTTAACATAACAAATTGGCTGTGGTATATAAA
ATTATTCATAATGATAGTAGGAGGCTTGGTAGGTTTAAGAATAGTTTTTGCTGTACTTTCTATAGTGAAT
AGAGTTAGGCAGGGATATTCACCATTATCGTTTCAGACCCACCTCCCAACCCCGAGGGGACCCAGAGAGG
GCCTATTTCCCATGATTCCTTCATATTTGCATATACGATACAAGGCTGTTAGAGAGATAATTAGAATTAA
TTTGACTGTAAACACAAAGATATTAGTACAAAATACGTGACGTAGAAAGTAATAATTTCTTGGGTAGTTT
GCAGTTTTAAAATTATGTTTTAAAATGGACTATCATATGCTTACCGTAACTTGAAAGTATTTCGATTTCT
TGGCTTTATATATCTTGTGGAAAGGACGAAACACCGTGATGAATCTTGGGTCATTGGTTTTAGAGCTAGA
AATAGCAAGTTAAAATAAGGCTAGTCCGTTATCAACTTGAAAAAGTGGCACCGAGTCGGTGCTTTTTTAA
GCTTGGCGTAACTAGATCTTGAGACAAATGGCAGTATTCATCCACAATTTTAAAAGAAAAGGGGGGATTG
GGGGGTACAGTGCAGGGGAAAGAATAGTAGACATAATAGCAACAGACATACAAACTAAAGAATTACAAAA
ACAAATTACAAAAATTCAAAATTTTCGGGTTTATTACAGGGACAGCAGAGATCCACTTTGGCGCCGGCTC
GAGGGGG
