>Addgene plasmid #76770 | BUB1 gRNA (BRDN0001145062) | depositor partial sequence | sequence record 144230 | Target Sequence
TGATGAATCTTGGGTCATTG
