>Addgene plasmid #76770 | BUB1 gRNA (BRDN0001145062) | addgene partial sequence | sequence record 186471 | hU6-F
AGAAAGTAATAATTTCTTGGGTAGTTTGCAGTTTTAAAATTATGTTTTAAAATGGACTATCATATGCTTA
CCGTAACTTGAAAGTATTTCGATTTCTTGGCTTTATATATCTTGTGGAAAGGACGAAACACCGTGATGAA
TCTTGGGTCATTGGTTTTAGAGCTAGAAATAGCAAGTTAAAATAAGGCTAGTCCGTTATCAACTTGAAAA
AGTGGCACCGAGTCGGTGCTTTTTTAAGCTTGGCGTAACTAGATCTTGAGACAAATGGCAGTATTCATCC
ACAATTTTAAAAGAAAAGGGGGGATTGGGGGGTACAGTGCAGGGGAAAGAATAGTAGACATAATAGCAAC
AGACATACAAACTAAAGAATTACAAAAACAAATTACAAAAATTCAAAATTTTCGGGTTTATTACAGGGAC
AGCAGAGATCCACTTTGGCGCCGGCTCGAGGGGGCCCGGGTGCAAAGATGGATAAAGTTTTAAACAGAGA
GGAATCTTTGCAGCTAATGGACCTTCTAGGTCTTGAAAGGAGTGGGAATTGGCTCCGGTGCCCGTCAGTG
GGCAGAGCGC
